>Addgene plasmid #246753 | CIRC-Scarless-Ana-CVB3 IRES split 403-mCherry | addgene full sequence | sequence record 491549 | Addgene NGS Result
TCGCGCGTTTCGGTGATGACGGTGAAAACCTCTGACACATGCAGCTCCCGGAGACGGTCACAGCTTGTCT
GTAAGCGGATGCCGGGAGCAGACAAGCCCGTCAGGGCGCGTCAGCGGGTGTTGGCGGGTGTCGGGGCTGG
CTTAACTATGCGGCATCAGAGCAGATTGTACTGAGAGTGCACCATATGCGGTGTGAAATACCGCACAGAT
GCGTAAGGAGAAAATACCGCATCAGGCGCCATTCGCCATTCAGGCTGCGCAACTGTTGGGAAGGGCGATC
GGTGCGGGCCTCTTCGCTATTACGCCAGCTGGCGAAAGGGGGATGTGCTGCAAGGCGATTAAGTTGGGTA
ACGCCAGGGTTTTCCCAGTCACGACGTTGTAAAACGACGGCCAGTGAATTGACGCGTATTGGGATCGAGC
TCGGTACCTAATACGACTCACTATAGGAAATAATTGGACCTTAAAGAAGAAATTCTTTAAGTGGATGCTC
TCAAACTCAGGGAAACCTAAATCTAGTTATAGACAAGGCAATCCTGAGCCAAGCCGAAGTAGTAATTAGT
AAGTTAACAATAGATGACTTACAACTAATCGGAAGGTGCAGAGACTCGACGGGAGCTACCCTAACGTCAA
GACGAGGGTAAAGAGAGAGTCCAATTCTCAAAGCCAATAGGCAGTAGCGAAAGCTGCAAGAGAATGAATA
CAGACATGGTGCGAAGAGTCTATTGAGCTAGTTGGTAGTCCTCCGGCCCCTGAATGCGGCTAATCCTAAC
TGCGGAGCACACACCCTCAAGCCAGAGGGCAGTGTGTCGTAACGGGCAACTCTGCAGCGGAACCGACTAC
TTTGGGTGTCCGTGTTTCATTTTATTCCTATACTGGCTGCTTATGGTGACAATTGAGAGATCGTTACCAT
ATAGCTATTGGATTGGCCATCCGGTGACTAATAGAGCTATTATATATCCCTTTGTTGGGTTTATACCACT
TAGCTTGAAAGAGGTTAAAACATTACAATTCATTGTTAAGTTGAATACAGCAAAATGGTGAGCAAGGGCG
AGGAGGATAACATGGCCATCATCAAGGAGTTCATGCGCTTCAAGGTGCACATGGAGGGCTCCGTGAACGG
CCACGAGTTCGAGATCGAGGGCGAGGGCGAGGGCCGCCCCTACGAGGGCACCCAGACCGCCAAGCTGAAG
GTGACCAAGGGTGGCCCCCTGCCCTTCGCCTGGGACATCCTGTCCCCTCAGTTCATGTACGGCTCCAAGG
CCTACGTGAAGCACCCCGCCGACATCCCCGACTACTTGAAGCTGTCCTTCCCCGAGGGCTTCAAGTGGGA
GCGCGTGATGAACTTCGAGGACGGCGGCGTGGTGACCGTGACCCAGGACTCCTCCCTGCAGGACGGCGAG
TTCATCTACAAGGTGAAGCTGCGCGGCACCAACTTCCCCTCCGACGGCCCCGTAATGCAGAAGAAGACCA
TGGGCTGGGAGGCCTCCTCCGAGCGGATGTACCCCGAGGACGGCGCCCTGAAGGGCGAGATCAAGCAGAG
GCTGAAGCTGAAGGACGGCGGCCACTACGACGCTGAGGTCAAGACCACCTACAAGGCCAAGAAGCCCGTG
CAGCTGCCCGGCGCCTACAACGTCAACATCAAGTTGGACATCACCTCCCACAACGAGGACTACACCATCG
TGGAACAGTACGAACGCGCCGAGGGCCGCCACTCCACCGGCGGCATGGACGAGCTGTACAAGTAATTAAA
ACAGCCTGTGGGTTGATCCCACCCACAGGCCCATTGGGCGCTAGCACTCTGGTATCACGGTACCTTTGTG
CGCCTGTTTTATACCCCCTCCCCCAACTGTAACTTAGAAGTAACACACACCGATCAACAGTCAGCGTGGC
ACACCAGCCACGTTTTGATCAAGCACTTCTGTTACCCCGGACTGAGTATCAATAGACTGCTCACGCGGTT
GAAGGAGAAAGCGTTCGTTATCCGGCCAACTACTTCGAAAAACCTAGTAACACCGTGGAAGTTGCAGAGT
GTTTCGCTCAGCACTACCCCAGTGTAGATCAGGTCGATGAGTCACCGCATTCCCCACGGGCGACCGTGGC
GGTGGCTGCGTTGGCGGCCTGCCCATGGGGAAACCCATGGGACGCTCTTGAGACGGTTTAAACGGCGCGC
CGAGCTTGGCTCGAGCATGGTCATAGCTGTTTCCTGTGTGAAATTGTTATCCGCTCACAATTCCACACAA
CATACGAGCCGGAAGCATAAAGTGTAAAGCCTGGGGTGCCTAATGAGTGAGCTAACTCACATTAATTGCG
TTGCGCTCACTGCCCGCTTTCCAGTCGGGAAACCTGTCGTGCCAGCTGCATTAATGAATCGGCCAACGCG
CGGGGAGAGGCGGTTTGCGTATTGGGCGCTCTTCCGCTTCCTCGCTCACTGACTCGCTGCGCTCGGTCGT
TCGGCTGCGGCGAGCGGTATCAGCTCACTCAAAGGCGGTAATACGGTTATCCACAGAATCAGGGGATAAC
GCAGGAAAGAACATGTGAGCAAAAGGCCAGCAAAAGGCCAGGAACCGTAAAAAGGCCGCGTTGCTGGCGT
TTTTCCATAGGCTCCGCCCCCCTGACGAGCATCACAAAAATCGACGCTCAAGTCAGAGGTGGCGAAACCC
GACAGGACTATAAAGATACCAGGCGTTTCCCCCTGGAAGCTCCCTCGTGCGCTCTCCTGTTCCGACCCTG
CCGCTTACCGGATACCTGTCCGCCTTTCTCCCTTCGGGAAGCGTGGCGCTTTCTCATAGCTCACGCTGTA
GGTATCTCAGTTCGGTGTAGGTCGTTCGCTCCAAGCTGGGCTGTGTGCACGAACCCCCCGTTCAGCCCGA
CCGCTGCGCCTTATCCGGTAACTATCGTCTTGAGTCCAACCCGGTAAGACACGACTTATCGCCACTGGCA
GCAGCCACTGGTAACAGGATTAGCAGAGCGAGGTATGTAGGCGGTGCTACAGAGTTCTTGAAGTGGTGGC
CTAACTACGGCTACACTAGAAGAACAGTATTTGGTATCTGCGCTCTGCTGAAGCCAGTTACCTTCGGAAA
AAGAGTTGGTAGCTCTTGATCCGGCAAACAAACCACCGCTGGTAGCGGTGGTTTTTTTGTTTGCAAGCAG
CAGATTACGCGCAGAAAAAAAGGATCTCAAGAAGATCCTTTGATCTTTTCTACGGGGTCTGACGCTCAGT
GGAACGAAAACTCACGTTAAGGGATTTTGGTCATGAGATTATCAAAAAGGATCTTCACCTAGATCCTTTT
AAATTAAAAATGAAGTTTTAAATCAATCTAAAGTATATATGAGTAAACTTGGTCTGACAGTTAGAAAAAC
TCATCGAGCATCAAATGAAACTGCAATTTATTCATATCAGGATTATCAATACCATATTTTTGAAAAAGCC
GTTTCTGTAATGAAGGAGAAAACTCACCGAGGCAGTTCCATAGGATGGCAAGATCCTGGTATCGGTCTGC
GATTCCGACTCGTCCAACATCAATACAACCTATTAATTTCCCCTCGTCAAAAATAAGGTTATCAAGTGAG
AAATCACCATGAGTGACGACTGAATCCGGTGAGAATGGCAAAAGTTTATGCATTTCTTTCCAGACTTGTT
CAACAGGCCAGCCATTACGCTCGTCATCAAAATCACTCGCATCAACCAAACCGTTATTCATTCGTGATTG
CGCCTGAGCGAGACGAAATACGCGATCGCTGTTAAAAGGACAATTACAAACAGGAATCGAATGCAACCGG
CGCAGGAACACTGCCAGCGCATCAACAATATTTTCACCTGAATCAGGATATTCTTCTAATACCTGGAATG
CTGTTTTCCCAGGGATCGCAGTGGTGAGTAACCATGCATCATCAGGAGTACGGATAAAATGCTTGATGGT
CGGAAGAGGCATAAATTCCGTCAGCCAGTTTAGTCTGACCATCTCATCTGTAACATCATTGGCAACGCTA
CCTTTGCCATGTTTCAGAAACAACTCTGGCGCATCGGGCTTCCCATACAATCGATAGATTGTCGCACCTG
ATTGCCCGACATTATCGCGAGCCCATTTATACCCATATAAATCAGCATCCATGTTGGAATTTAATCGCGG
CCTAGAGCAAGACGTTTCCCGTTGAATATGGCTCATACTCTTCCTTTTTCAATATTATTGAAGCATTTAT
CAGGGTTATTGTCTCATGAGCGGATACATATTTGAATGTATTTAGAAAAATAAACAAATAGGGGTTCCGC
GCACATTTCCCCGAAAAGTGCCACCTGACGTCTAAGAAACCATTATTATCATGACATTAACCTATAAAAA
TAGGCGTATCACGAGGCCCTTTCGTC
Features (pLannotate 1.2.2; 15 found; start..end, strand, type, name):
    137..236     +  misc_feature   bom (fragment): basis of mobility region from pBR322
    242..399     -  CDS            lacZα (fragment): LacZα fragment of β-galactosidase; lacZ fragment
    419..672     +  ncRNA          Intron gpI: Accession: RF00028 - Group I catalytic intron
    429..447     +  promoter       T7 promoter: promoter for bacteriophage T7 RNA polymerase
    684..935     +  ncRNA          IRES Picorna: Accession: RF00229 - Picornavirus internal ribosome entry site (IRES)
   1035..1742    +  CDS            mCherry: mCherry is a basic (constitutively fluorescent) red fluorescent protein published in 2004, derived from Discosoma sp.. It is reported to be a very rapidly-maturing monomer with low acid sensitivity.
   1745..1833    +  ncRNA          Entero 5 CRE: Accession: RF00386 - Enterovirus 5' cloverleaf cis-acting replication element
   2214..2230    -  protein_bind   lac operator: The lac repressor binds to the lac operator to inhibit transcription in E. coli. This inhibition can be relieved by adding lactose or isopropyl-β-D-thiogalactopyranoside (IPTG). lac repressor encoded by lacI
   2238..2268    -  promoter       lac promoter: promoter for the E. coli lac operon
   2283..2304    -  protein_bind   CAP binding site: CAP binding activates transcription in the presence of cAMP. E. coli catabolite activator protein
   2317..2409    -  CDS            lacI (fragment): lac repressor; lacI; The lac repressor binds to the lac operator to inhibit transcription in E. coli. This inhibition can be relieved by adding lactose or isopropyl-β-D-thiogalactopyranoside (IPTG).
   2592..3180    -  rep_origin     ori: high-copy-number ColE1/pMB1/pBR322/pUC origin of replication
   3351..4166    -  CDS            KanR: aminoglycoside phosphotransferase; aph(3')-Ia; confers resistance to kanamycin in bacteria or G418 (Geneticin®) in eukaryotes
   4167..4271    -  promoter       AmpR promoter: bla
   4366..35      +  CDS            rop (fragment) (across the origin): Rop protein, which maintains plasmids at low copy number; rop
