[The description below was written by a language model from this plasmid's Addgene catalogue record and pLannotate feature annotations shown in this document.]
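Description:
CIRC-Scarless-Ana-CVB3 IRES split 403-mCherry is a 4,366 nt synthetic-biology plasmid built on the pUC57-Kan cloning backbone and intended as a template for producing circular RNA. It is propagated in E. coli from the high-copy ColE1/pUC origin and selected with kanamycin through an aph(3')-Ia aminoglycoside phosphotransferase gene driven by the bla (AmpR) promoter. The remaining backbone annotations (lacZα, lacI and rop fragments, lac promoter/operator, CAP site, bom fragment) are remnants of the pUC-type cloning region and play no evident role in the payload.

The insert begins with a T7 promoter, which allows transcription of the cassette by T7 RNA polymerase. It lies at the start of a region annotated as a group I catalytic intron. "Ana" in the name probably refers to an Anabaena-derived intron, though the record does not say so. Downstream come a picornavirus IRES segment, the mCherry coding sequence, and then an enterovirus 5' cloverleaf element. This order fits the "split 403" label: the coxsackievirus B3 (CVB3) IRES appears to be divided, with its later portion placed ahead of mCherry and its 5'-terminal portion placed after it. Intron self-splicing would then join the two ends and regenerate a continuous IRES upstream of the reporter. Because the junction would fall within native IRES sequence, the circle would carry no extraneous exon-derived "scar", matching the stated purpose of generating scarless circRNA with a CVB3 IRES. The feature table leaves the stretch between the cloverleaf and the lac elements unannotated, so the precise splice-site arrangement is not documented. Red fluorescence from IRES-driven, cap-independent mCherry translation would serve as a readout of circRNA expression.
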