Addgene plasmid #246753: CIRC-Scarless-Ana-CVB3 IRES split 403-mCherry
Purpose: Generate scarless circRNA with CVB3 IRES
Depositing lab: Wensheng Wei. Depositing organization: Peking University. Publication: Self-splicing RNA circularization facilitated by intact group I and II introns. Shen Y, Li B, Dong L, Tang W, Ren J, Chen F, Zheng W, Yu Y, Gao L, Wei W. Nat Commun. 2025 Aug 10;16(1):7376. doi: 10.1038/s41467-025-62607-y. PubMed 40784880.
Backbone
  Vector backbone: puc57-Kan
  Vector type: Synthetic Biology
Growth in bacteria
  Bacterial resistance: Kanamycin, 50 μg/mL
  Growth temperature: 37°C
  Growth strain: DH5alpha
  Copy number: High Copy
Gene/Insert
  Gene/Insert name: CIRC-Scarless-Ana-CVB3 IRES split 403-mCherry
Terms and licenses: Academic/Nonprofit Terms; Industry Terms: Not Available to Industry
How to cite: CIRC-Scarless-Ana-CVB3 IRES split 403-mCherry was a gift from Wensheng Wei (Addgene plasmid # 246753 ; http://n2t.net/addgene:246753 ; RRID:Addgene_246753)
